Addgene plasmid #179518: MIGR1-Cdc42-2
Purpose: Retroviral expression of Cdc42 splice variant 2
Depositing lab: Bo Porse. Depositing organization: University of Copenhagen. Publication: PTBP1 promotes hematopoietic stem cell maintenance and red blood cell development by ensuring sufficient availability of ribosomal constituents. Rehn M, Wenzel A, Frank AK, Schuster MB, Pundhir S, Jorgensen N, Vitting-Seerup K, Ge Y, Jendholm J, Michaut M, Schoof EM, Jensen TL, Rapin N, Sapio RT, Andersen KL, Lund AH, Solimena M, Holzenberger M, Pestov DG, Porse BT. Cell Rep. 2022 May 10;39(6):110793. doi: 10.1016/j.celrep.2022.110793. PubMed 35545054.
Backbone
  Vector backbone: MIGR1
  Backbone manufacturer: Addgene plasmid #27490
  Backbone size w/o insert (bp): 6200
  Total vector size (bp): 6800
  Vector type: Retroviral
Growth in bacteria
  Bacterial resistance: Ampicillin, 100 μg/mL
  Growth temperature: 37°C
  Growth strain: NEB Stable
  Copy number: Unknown
Gene/Insert
  Gene/Insert name: Cdc42 splice variant 2 cDNA
  Species: H. sapiens (human)
  Insert size (bp): 600
  GenBank ID: NP_426359
  Entrez Gene: CDC42 (a.k.a. CDC42Hs, G25K, TKS)
  Promoter: LTR
  Tag / fusion protein: IRES-EGFP (C terminal on backbone)
  Cloning method: Restriction Enzyme; 5′ cloning site BglII (unknown if destroyed); 3′ cloning site EcoRI (unknown if destroyed)
  Sequencing primers: 5′ pBabe-5
Resource information
  A portion of this plasmid was derived from a plasmid made by: Addgene plasmid#20141
Terms and licenses: Academic/Nonprofit Terms; Industry Terms: Not Available to Industry
How to cite: MIGR1-Cdc42-2 was a gift from Bo Porse (Addgene plasmid # 179518 ; http://n2t.net/addgene:179518 ; RRID:Addgene_179518)
