[The description below was written by a language model from this plasmid's Addgene catalogue record and pLannotate feature annotations shown in this document.]
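Description:
MIGR1-Cdc42-2 is a gammaretroviral expression plasmid built on the MIGR1 backbone, an MSCV-type vector whose annotated long terminal repeats and packaging signal derive from murine embryonic stem cell virus. It carries the cDNA for splice variant 2 of human CDC42, a Rho-family small GTPase, inserted between BglII and EcoRI sites. In bacteria the plasmid replicates from a high-copy ColE1/pUC-type origin and is selected with ampicillin through the β-lactamase gene. The short annotated fragments of tetracycline resistance, lacZα, lacI, rop, bom and env, along with a lac promoter/operator, are backbone remnants with no stated function. The catalogue gives a total size of about 6.8 kb, while the sequenced record is 7,005 nt.

The whole proviral cassette lies on one strand. The 5' LTR serves as the promoter, followed by the Ψ packaging signal and a truncated gag region lacking its start codon, which extends the packaging signal without producing Gag protein. Next come the Cdc42 coding sequence, an EMCV IRES, EGFP and the 3' LTR. Because the IRES permits internal translation initiation, Cdc42 and EGFP are made as separate proteins from a single LTR-driven bicistronic transcript. EGFP is therefore a co-expressed marker of transduced cells rather than a true fusion tag, despite its listing in the tag field. The annotation labels Cdc42 as a fragment, which may reflect divergence of this isoform from the reference used for matching.

The plasmid encodes no functional gag, pol or env, so these must be provided in trans to produce virus. The recorded purpose is retroviral expression of this Cdc42 isoform, and the associated publication concerns hematopoietic stem cell maintenance and red blood cell development.
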