Features (pLannotate 1.2.2; 20 found; start..end, strand, type, name):
    486..948     -  misc_feature   IRES: internal ribosome entry site (IRES) of the encephalomyocarditis virus (EMCV)
   1095..1633    -  CDS            Cdc42 (fragment): human Rho family small GTPase Cdc42
   1646..2062    -  CDS            gag (truncated): truncated Moloney murine leukemia virus (MMLV) gag gene lacking the start codon
   2129..2470    -  misc_feature   MESV Ψ: packaging signal of murine embryonic stem cell virus
   2534..3050    -  LTR            5' LTR: 5' long terminal repeat from murine embryonic stem cell virus
   3092..3190    -  CDS            env (fragment): murine leukemia virus gPr80 envelope polyprotein precursor; env; proteolytically cleaved into gp70SU and p15TM subunits
   3191..3392    +  CDS            TcR (fragment): tetracycline efflux protein; tet; confers resistance to tetracycline
   3392..3541    +  CDS            lacZα (fragment): LacZα fragment of β-galactosidase; lacZ fragment
   3547..3646    -  misc_feature   bom (fragment): basis of mobility region from pBR322
   3748..3783    -  CDS            rop (fragment): Rop protein, which maintains plasmids at low copy number; rop
   3878..3982    +  promoter       AmpR promoter: bla
   3983..4843    +  CDS            AmpR: β-lactamase; bla; confers resistance to ampicillin, carbenicillin, and related antibiotics
   5014..5602    +  rep_origin     ori: high-copy-number ColE1/pMB1/pBR322/pUC origin of replication
   5785..5877    +  CDS            lacI (fragment): lac repressor; lacI; The lac repressor binds to the lac operator to inhibit transcription in E. coli. This inhibition can be relieved by adding lactose or isopropyl-β-D-thiogalactopyranoside (IPTG).
   5890..5911    +  protein_bind   CAP binding site: CAP binding activates transcription in the presence of cAMP. E. coli catabolite activator protein
   5926..5956    +  promoter       lac promoter: promoter for the E. coli lac operon
   5964..5980    +  protein_bind   lac operator: The lac repressor binds to the lac operator to inhibit transcription in E. coli. This inhibition can be relieved by adding lactose or isopropyl-β-D-thiogalactopyranoside (IPTG). lac repressor encoded by lacI
   6142..6656    -  LTR            3' LTR: 3' long terminal repeat from murine embryonic stem cell virus
   6715..6741    -  misc_feature   MCS (fragment): pBluescript multiple cloning site
   6758..472     -  CDS            EGFP (across the origin): the original enhanced GFP (Yang et al., 1996) mammalian codon-optimized
>Addgene plasmid #179518 | MIGR1-Cdc42-2 | addgene full sequence | sequence record 356572 | Addgene NGS Result
GCTTGTCGGCCATGATATAGACGTTGTGGCTGTTGTAGTTGTACTCCAGCTTGTGCCCCAGGATGTTGCC
GTCCTCCTTGAAGTCGATGCCCTTCAGCTCGATGCGGTTCACCAGGGTGTCGCCCTCGAACTTCACCTCG
GCGCGGGTCTTGTAGTTGCCGTCGTCCTTGAAGAAGATGGTGCGCTCCTGGACGTAGCCTTCGGGCATGG
CGGACTTGAAGAAGTCGTGCTGCTTCATGTGGTCGGGGTAGCGGCTGAAGCACTGCACGCCGTAGGTCAG
GGTGGTCACGAGGGTGGGCCAGGGCACGGGCAGCTTGCCGGTGGTGCAGATGAACTTCAGGGTCAGCTTG
CCGTAGGTGGCATCGCCCTCGCCCTCGCCAGACACGCTGAACTTGTGGCCGTTTACGTCGCCGTCCAGCT
CGACCAGGATGGGCACCACCCCGGTGAACAGCTCCTCGCCCTTGCTCACCATGGTTGTGGCCATATTATC
ATCGTGTTTTTCAAAGGAAAACCACGTCCCCGTGGTTCGGGGGGCCTAGACGTTTTTTTAACCTCGACTA
AACACATGTAAAGCATGTGCACCGAGGCCCCAGATCAGATCCCATACAATGGGGTACCTTCTGGGCATCC
TTCAGCCCCTTGTTGAATACGCTTGAGGAGAGCCATTTGACTCTTTCCACAACTATCCAACTCACAACGT
GGCACTGGGGTTGTGCCGCCTTTGCAGGTGTATCTTATACACGTGGCTTTTGGCCGCAGAGGCACCTGTC
GCCAGGTGGGGGGTTCCGCTGCCTGCAAAGGGTCGCTACAGACGTTGTTTGTCTTCAAGAAGCTTCCAGA
GGAACTGCTTCCTTCACGACATTCAACAGACCTTGCATTCCTTTGGCGAGAGGGGAAAGACCCCTAGGAA
TGCTCGTCAAGAAGACAGGGCCAGGTTTCCGGGCCCTCACATTGCCAAAAGACGGCAATATGGTGGAAAA
TAACATATAGACAAACGCACACCGGCCTTATTCCAAGCGGCTTCGGCCAGTAACGTTAGGGGGGGGGGGC
GGAATTCTTAGAATATACAGCACTTCCTTTTGGGTTGAGTTTCCGGAGGCTCGAGGGCAGCTAGGATAGC
CTCATCAAACACATTCTTCAGACCTCTCTGTGTAAGTGCAGAACACTCCACATACTTGACAGCCTTCAGG
TCACGGGCCAGCTTTTCAGCAGTCTCTGGAGTGATAGGCTTCTGTTTGTTCTTGGCAAGTTTCTCAATAG
TAGAGGGGTCATCTCTGAGATCAATTTGAGTCCCAACAAGCAAGAAAGGAGTCTTTGGACAGTGGTGAGT
TATCTCAGGCACCCACTTTTCTTTCACGTTTTCAAATGAAGATGGAGAGACCACTGAAAAACAGACTAGA
AATACATCTGTTTGTGGATAACTCAGCGGTCGTAATCTGTCATAATCCTCTTGCCCTGCAGTATCAAAAA
GTCCAAGAGTATATGGTTCTCCACCAATCATAACTGTGACTGCATAGTTGTCAAAAACAGTCGGTACATA
TTCCGATGGAAATTTGTTTGTTGTGTAGGATATCAGGAGACATGTTTTACCAACAGCACCATCGCCCACA
ACAACACACTTAATTGTCTGCATAGATCTAATTCCGGCGCCTAGAGAAGGAGTGAGGGCTGGATAAAGGG
AGGATCGAGGCGGGGTCGAACGAGGAGGTTCAAGGGGGAGAGACGGGGCGGATGGAGGAAGAGGAGGCGG
AGGCTTAGGGTGTACAAAGGGCTTGACCCAGGGAGGGGGGTCAAAAGCCAAGGCTTCCCAGGTCACGATG
TAGGGGACCTGGTCTGGGTGTCCATGCGGGCCAGGTGAAAAGACCTTGATCTTAACCTGGGTGATGAGGT
CTCGGTTAAAGGTGCCGTCTCGCGGCCATCCGACGTTAAAGGTTGGCCATTCTGCAGAGCAGAAGGTAAC
CCAACGTCTCTTCTTGACATCTACCGACTGGTTGTGAGCGATCCGCTCGACATCTTTCCAGTGACCTAAG
GTCAAACTTAAGGGAGTGGTAACAGTCTGGCCCTAATTTTCAGACAAATACAGAAACACAGTCAGACAGA
GACAACACAGAACGATGCTGCAGCGCTGCAGCAGACAAGACGCGCGGCTTCGGTTCCAAACCGAAAGCAA
AAATTCAGACGGAGGCGGGAACTGTTTTAGGTTCTCGTCTCCTACCAGAACCACATATCCTGACGGGGTC
GGATTCCACATCGACTCCCTTCCTCAGGTCGGGCCACAAAAACGGCCCCCAAAGTCCCTGGGACGTCTCC
CAGGGTTGCGGCCGGGTGTTCAGAACTCGTCAGTTCCACCACGGGTCCGCCAGATACAGAGCTAGTTAGC
TAACTAGTACAGACGCAGGCGCAAACATTAGATGCCGGCACAAACACGCACAAAGACAGAGACAGACACG
AAACGACCGCTGGCCAGCTTACCTCCCGGCGGGGGGGTCGGTGGTCCCTGGGCAGGGGTCTCCAAATCTC
GGTGGAACCTCCAAATGAAAGACCCCCGAGGTGGGCAGTCAATCAATCTGAGGAGACCCTCCCAAGGATC
AGCGAGTCCACGATTCGGATGCAAACAGCAAGAGGCTTTATTGGGAATACGGGTACCCGGGCGACGCAGT
CTATCGGAGGACTGGCGCGCCGAGTGAGGGGTTGTGGGCTCTTTTATTGAGCTCGGGGAGCAGAAGCGCG
CGAACAGAAGCGAGAAGCGAACTGATTGGTTAGTTCAAATAAGGCACAGGGTCATTTCAGGTCCTTGGGG
CACCCTGGAAACATCTGATGGTTCTCTAGAAACTGCTGAGGGCGGGACCGCATCTGGGGACCATCTGTTC
TTGGCCCTGAGCCGGGGCAGGAACTGCTTACCACAGATATCCTGTTTGGCCCATATTCTGCTGTCTCTCT
GTTCCTAACCTTGATCTGAACTTCTCTATTCTCAGTTATGTATTTTCCATGCCTTGCAAAATGGCGTTAC
TTAAGCTAGCTTGCCAAACCTACAGGTGGGGTCTTTCATTCCCCCCTTTTTCTGGAGACTAAATAAAATC
TTTTATTTTATCTATGGCTCGTACTCTATAGGCTTCAGCTGGTGATATTGTTGAGTCAAAACTAGAGCCT
GGACCACTGATATCCTGTCTTTAACAAATTGGACTAATCGCCTCTACGCCGGACGCATCGTGGCCGGCAT
CACCGGCGCCACAGGTGCGGTTGCTGGCGCCTATATCGCCGACATCACCGATGGGGAAGATCGGGCTCGC
CACTTCGGGCTCATGAGCGCTTGTTTCGGCGTGGGTATGGTGGCAGGCCCCGTGGCCGGGGGACTGTTGG
GCGCCATCTCCTTGCATGCACCATTCCTTGCGCCGTCGTTTTACAACGTCGTGACTGGGAAAACCCTGGC
GTTACCCAACTTAATCGCCTTGCAGCACATCCCCCTTTCGCCAGCTGGCGTAATAGCGAAGAGGCCCGCA
CCGATCGCCCTTCCCAACAGTTGCGCAGCCTGAATGGCGAATGGCGCCTGATGCGGTATTTTCTCCTTAC
GCATCTGTGCGGTATTTCACACCGCATATGGTGCACTCTCAGTACAATCTGCTCTGATGCCGCATAGTTA
AGCCAGCCCCGACACCCGCCAACACCCGCTGACGCGCCCTGACGGGCTTGTCTGCTCCCGGCATCCGCTT
ACAGACAAGCTGTGACCGTCTCCGGGAGCTGCATGTGTCAGAGGTTTTCACCGTCATCACCGAAACGCGC
GAGACGAAAGGGCCTCGTGATACGCCTATTTTTATAGGTTAATGTCATGATAATAATGGTTTCTTAGACG
TCAGGTGGCACTTTTCGGGGAAATGTGCGCGGAACCCCTATTTGTTTATTTTTCTAAATACATTCAAATA
TGTATCCGCTCATGAGACAATAACCCTGATAAATGCTTCAATAATATTGAAAAAGGAAGAGTATGAGTAT
TCAACATTTCCGTGTCGCCCTTATTCCCTTTTTTGCGGCATTTTGCCTTCCTGTTTTTGCTCACCCAGAA
ACGCTGGTGAAAGTAAAAGATGCTGAAGATCAGTTGGGTGCACGAGTGGGTTACATCGAACTGGATCTCA
ACAGCGGTAAGATCCTTGAGAGTTTTCGCCCCGAAGAACGTTTTCCAATGATGAGCACTTTTAAAGTTCT
GCTATGTGGCGCGGTATTATCCCGTATTGACGCCGGGCAAGAGCAACTCGGTCGCCGCATACACTATTCT
CAGAATGACTTGGTTGAGTACTCACCAGTCACAGAAAAGCATCTTACGGATGGCATGACAGTAAGAGAAT
TATGCAGTGCTGCCATAACCATGAGTGATAACACTGCGGCCAACTTACTTCTGACAACGATCGGAGGACC
GAAGGAGCTAACCGCTTTTTTGCACAACATGGGGGATCATGTAACTCGCCTTGATCGTTGGGAACCGGAG
CTGAATGAAGCCATACCAAACGACGAGCGTGACACCACGATGCCTGTAGCAATGGCAACAACGTTGCGCA
AACTATTAACTGGCGAACTACTTACTCTAGCTTCCCGGCAACAATTAATAGACTGGATGGAGGCGGATAA
AGTTGCAGGACCACTTCTGCGCTCGGCCCTTCCGGCTGGCTGGTTTATTGCTGATAAATCTGGAGCCGGT
GAGCGTGGGTCTCGCGGTATCATTGCAGCACTGGGGCCAGATGGTAAGCCCTCCCGTATCGTAGTTATCT
ACACGACGGGGAGTCAGGCAACTATGGATGAACGAAATAGACAGATCGCTGAGATAGGTGCCTCACTGAT
TAAGCATTGGTAACTGTCAGACCAAGTTTACTCATATATACTTTAGATTGATTTAAAACTTCATTTTTAA
TTTAAAAGGATCTAGGTGAAGATCCTTTTTGATAATCTCATGACCAAAATCCCTTAACGTGAGTTTTCGT
TCCACTGAGCGTCAGACCCCGTAGAAAAGATCAAAGGATCTTCTTGAGATCCTTTTTTTCTGCGCGTAAT
CTGCTGCTTGCAAACAAAAAAACCACCGCTACCAGCGGTGGTTTGTTTGCCGGATCAAGAGCTACCAACT
CTTTTTCCGAAGGTAACTGGCTTCAGCAGAGCGCAGATACCAAATACTGTTCTTCTAGTGTAGCCGTAGT
TAGGCCACCACTTCAAGAACTCTGTAGCACCGCCTACATACCTCGCTCTGCTAATCCTGTTACCAGTGGC
TGCTGCCAGTGGCGATAAGTCGTGTCTTACCGGGTTGGACTCAAGACGATAGTTACCGGATAAGGCGCAG
CGGTCGGGCTGAACGGGGGGTTCGTGCACACAGCCCAGCTTGGAGCGAACGACCTACACCGAACTGAGAT
ACCTACAGCGTGAGCTATGAGAAAGCGCCACGCTTCCCGAAGGGAGAAAGGCGGACAGGTATCCGGTAAG
CGGCAGGGTCGGAACAGGAGAGCGCACGAGGGAGCTTCCAGGGGGAAACGCCTGGTATCTTTATAGTCCT
GTCGGGTTTCGCCACCTCTGACTTGAGCGTCGATTTTTGTGATGCTCGTCAGGGGGGCGGAGCCTATGGA
AAAACGCCAGCAACGCGGCCTTTTTACGGTTCCTGGCCTTTTGCTGGCCTTTTGCTCACATGTTCTTTCC
TGCGTTATCCCCTGATTCTGTGGATAACCGTATTACCGCCTTTGAGTGAGCTGATACCGCTCGCCGCAGC
CGAACGACCGAGCGCAGCGAGTCAGTGAGCGAGGAAGCGGAAGAGCGCCCAATACGCAAACCGCCTCTCC
CCGCGCGTTGGCCGATTCATTAATGCAGCTGGCACGACAGGTTTCCCGACTGGAAAGCGGGCAGTGAGCG
CAACGCAATTAATGTGAGTTAGCTCACTCATTAGGCACCCCAGGCTTTACACTTTATGCTTCCGGCTCGT
ATGTTGTGTGGAATTGTGAGCGGATAACAATTTCACAATTCTCCCCAGCTCTTTCTGCGCTGTCCATAAT
GAACTATTTCAGGAGTATTGGAGTATGTGGATTCAAAACAGTGGCTAATTGAGTCAGGATTACTTAATAT
TCGACTCCTACCCTCAGAATGTTGTTCTCCAACTTCAAGAAACTGTTACCCATGAAAGACCCCCGCTGAC
GGGTAGTCAATCACTCAGAGGAGACCCTCCCAAGGAACAGCGAGACCACAAGTCGGATGCAACTGCAAGA
GGGTTTATTGGATACACGGGTACCCGGGCGACGCAGTCTATCGGAGGACTGGCGCGCCGAGTGAGGGGTT
GTGGGCTCTTTTATTGAGCTCGGGGAGCAGAAGCGCGCGAACAGAAGCGAGAAGCGAACTGATTGGTTAG
TTCAAATAAGGCACAGGGTCATTTCAGGTCCTTGGGGCACCCTGGAAACATCTGATGGTTCTCTAGAAAC
TGCTGAGGGCGGGACCGCATCTGGGGACCATCTGTTCTTGGCCCTGAGCCGGGGCAGGAACTGCTTACCA
CAGATATCCTGTTTGGCCCATATTCTGCTGTCTCTCTGTTCCTAACCTTGATCTGAACTTCTCTATTCTC
AGTTATGTATTTTCCATGCCTTGCAAAATGGCGTTACTTAAGCTAGCTTGCCAAACCTACAGGTGGGGTC
TTTCATTCCCCCCTTTTTCTGGAGACTAAATAAAATCTTTTATTTTATCGATAAGCTTGGCTGCAGGTCG
ACGGTATCGATAAGCTTGATAATTCTTAATTAATTCATTACTTGTACAGCTCGTCCATGCCGAGAGTGAT
CCCGGCGGCGGTCACGAACTCCAGCAGGACCATGTGATCGCGCTTCTCGTTGGGGTCTTTGCTCAGGGCG
GACTGGGTGCTCAGGTAGTGGTTGTCGGGCAGCAGCACGGGGCCGTCGCCGATGGGGGTGTTCTGCTGGT
AGTGGTCGGCGAGCTGCACGCTGCCGTCCTCGATGTTGTGGCGGATCTTGAAGTTCGCCTTGATGCCGTT
CTTCT
